Addgene plasmid #183360: pMSCV-IRES-GFP-human-Caspase-1-H340D
Purpose: Stable expression of mammalian inflammatory caspase gene in mammalian cells by retroviral transduction
Depositing lab: Jonathan Kagan. Depositing organization: Boston Children's Hospital. Publication: Evolution-inspired redesign of the LPS receptor caspase-4 into an interleukin-1beta converting enzyme. Devant P, Cao A, Kagan JC. Sci Immunol. 2021 Aug 10;6(62). doi: 10.1126/sciimmunol.abh3567. PubMed 34734155.
Backbone
  Vector backbone: pMSCV-IRES-EGFP
  Backbone size w/o insert (bp): 6400
  Vector type: Retroviral
Growth in bacteria
  Bacterial resistance: Ampicillin, 100 μg/mL
  Growth temperature: 37°C
  Growth strain: NEB Stable
  Copy number: High Copy
Gene/Insert
  Gene/Insert name: Caspase-1 H340D
  Species: H. sapiens (human)
  Insert size (bp): 1200
  Mutation: H340D
  Entrez Gene: CASP1 (a.k.a. ICE, IL1BC, P45)
  Promoter: MESV
  Tag / fusion protein: Myc (N terminal on insert)
  Cloning method: Restriction Enzyme; 5′ cloning site NotI (not destroyed); 3′ cloning site SalI (not destroyed)
  Sequencing primers: 5′ MSCV-fwd; 3′ MSCV-rev
Terms and licenses: Academic/Nonprofit Terms; Industry Terms: Not Available to Industry
How to cite: pMSCV-IRES-GFP-human-Caspase-1-H340D was a gift from Jonathan Kagan (Addgene plasmid # 183360 ; http://n2t.net/addgene:183360 ; RRID:Addgene_183360)
