[The description below was written by a language model from this plasmid's Addgene catalogue record and pLannotate feature annotations shown in this document.]
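Description:
pMSCV-IRES-GFP-human-Caspase-1-H340D is a gammaretroviral transfer vector built on the pMSCV-IRES-EGFP backbone for stable expression of a mutant human inflammatory caspase in mammalian cells by retroviral transduction. The sequenced plasmid is about 7.7 kb. It is propagated in E. coli through a high-copy ColE1/pUC-type origin and selected with ampicillin via the β-lactamase gene. The remaining bacterial annotations (lac promoter/operator and fragments of lacI, lacZα, rop, bom and TcR) are backbone remnants with no evident role in the construct's function.

The viral cassette is flanked by 5′ and 3′ long terminal repeats from murine embryonic stem cell virus. The 5′ LTR serves as the promoter and is followed by the MESV Ψ packaging signal and a truncated gag segment lacking its start codon, which together allow the genomic RNA to be packaged into virions when gag-pol and envelope functions are provided in trans by packaging cells or helper plasmids. Downstream, cloned between NotI and SalI sites, is the roughly 1.2 kb human CASP1 coding sequence carrying the H340D substitution and, according to the catalogue entry, an N-terminal Myc tag (not separately annotated in the feature table). An EMCV IRES then drives translation of EGFP from the same bicistronic transcript, so green fluorescence marks transduced cells and allows them to be sorted or tracked without drug selection.

The associated study concerns evolution-guided redesign of caspase-4 into an interleukin-1β-converting enzyme, which suggests this point mutant is used for comparative analysis of caspase function in stably reconstituted cells. The record does not state the specific effect of H340D.
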