Features (pLannotate 1.2.2; 20 found; start..end, strand, type, name):
    210..1421    +  CDS            CASP1: CASP1_HUMAN - Also known as IL1BC, IL1BCE. Experimental evidence at protein level: Swiss-Prot protein existence level 1. [Isoform Epsilon]: Apoptosis inactive. From Homo sapiens (Human).
   1425..1458    -  misc_feature   MCS (fragment): pBluescript multiple cloning site
   1560..2022    +  misc_feature   IRES: internal ribosome entry site (IRES) of the encephalomyocarditis virus (EMCV)
   2036..2755    +  CDS            EGFP: the original enhanced GFP (Yang et al., 1996) mammalian codon-optimized
   2817..3331    +  LTR            3' LTR: 3' long terminal repeat from murine embryonic stem cell virus
   3493..3509    -  protein_bind   lac operator: The lac repressor binds to the lac operator to inhibit transcription in E. coli. This inhibition can be relieved by adding lactose or isopropyl-β-D-thiogalactopyranoside (IPTG). lac repressor encoded by lacI
   3517..3547    -  promoter       lac promoter: promoter for the E. coli lac operon
   3562..3583    -  protein_bind   CAP binding site: CAP binding activates transcription in the presence of cAMP. E. coli catabolite activator protein
   3596..3688    -  CDS            lacI (fragment): lac repressor; lacI; The lac repressor binds to the lac operator to inhibit transcription in E. coli. This inhibition can be relieved by adding lactose or isopropyl-β-D-thiogalactopyranoside (IPTG).
   3871..4459    -  rep_origin     ori: high-copy-number ColE1/pMB1/pBR322/pUC origin of replication
   4630..5490    -  CDS            AmpR: β-lactamase; bla; confers resistance to ampicillin, carbenicillin, and related antibiotics
   5491..5595    -  promoter       AmpR promoter: bla
   5690..5725    +  CDS            rop (fragment): Rop protein, which maintains plasmids at low copy number; rop
   5827..5926    +  misc_feature   bom (fragment): basis of mobility region from pBR322
   5932..6081    -  CDS            lacZα (fragment): LacZα fragment of β-galactosidase; lacZ fragment
   6081..6282    -  CDS            TcR (fragment): tetracycline efflux protein; tet; confers resistance to tetracycline
   6283..6381    +  CDS            env (fragment): murine leukemia virus gPr80 envelope polyprotein precursor; env; proteolytically cleaved into gp70SU and p15TM subunits
   6423..6939    +  LTR            5' LTR: 5' long terminal repeat from murine embryonic stem cell virus
   7003..7344    +  misc_feature   MESV Ψ: packaging signal of murine embryonic stem cell virus
   7411..138     +  CDS            gag (truncated) (across the origin): truncated Moloney murine leukemia virus (MMLV) gag gene lacking the start codon
>Addgene plasmid #183360 | pMSCV-IRES-GFP-human-Caspase-1-H340D | addgene full sequence | sequence record 361156 | Addgene NGS Result
CCCTGGGTCAAGCCCTTTGTACACCCTAAGCCTCCGCCTCCTCTTCCTCCATCCGCCCCGTCTCTCCCCC
TTGAACCTCCTCGTTCGACCCCGCCTCGATCCTCCCTTTATCCAGCCCTCACTCCTTCTCTAGGCGCCGG
AATTAGATCTCTCGAGATCGATGCGGCCGCGCCACCATGGAACAAAAACTCATCTCAGAAGAGGATCTGA
TGGCCGACAAGGTCCTGAAGGAGAAGAGAAAGCTGTTTATCCGTTCCATGGGTGAAGGTACAATAAATGG
CTTACTGGATGAATTATTACAGACAAGGGTGCTGAACAAGGAAGAGATGGAGAAAGTAAAACGTGAAAAT
GCTACAGTTATGGATAAGACCCGAGCTTTGATTGACTCCGTTATTCCGAAAGGGGCACAGGCATGCCAAA
TTTGCATCACATACATTTGTGAAGAAGACAGTTACCTGGCAGGGACGCTGGGACTCTCAGCAGATCAAAC
ATCTGGAAATTACCTTAATATGCAAGACTCTCAAGGAGTACTTTCTTCCTTTCCAGCTCCTCAGGCAGTG
CAGGACAACCCAGCTATGCCCACATCCTCAGGCTCAGAAGGGAATGTCAAGCTTTGCTCCCTAGAAGAAG
CTCAAAGGATATGGAAACAAAAGTCGGCAGAGATTTATCCAATAATGGACAAGTCAAGCCGCACACGTCT
TGCTCTCATTATCTGCAATGAAGAATTTGACAGTATTCCTAGAAGAACTGGAGCTGAGGTTGACATCACA
GGCATGACAATGCTGCTACAAAATCTGGGGTACAGCGTAGATGTGAAAAAAAATCTCACTGCTTCGGACA
TGACTACAGAGCTGGAGGCATTTGCACACCGCCCAGAGCACAAGACCTCTGACAGCACGTTCCTGGTGTT
CATGTCTCATGGTATTCGGGAAGGCATTTGTGGGAAGAAACACTCTGAGCAAGTCCCAGATATACTACAA
CTCAATGCAATCTTTAACATGTTGAATACCAAGAACTGCCCAAGTTTGAAGGACAAACCGAAGGTGATCA
TCATCCAGGCCTGCCGTGGTGACAGCCCTGGTGTGGTGTGGTTTAAAGATTCAGTAGGAGTTTCTGGAAA
CCTATCTTTACCAACTACAGAAGAGTTTGAGGATGATGCTATTAAGAAAGCCCACATAGAGAAGGATTTT
ATCGCTTTCTGCTCTTCCACACCAGATAATGTTTCTTGGAGAGATCCCACAATGGGCTCTGTTTTTATTG
GAAGACTCATTGAACATATGCAAGAATATGCCTGTTCCTGTGATGTGGAGGAAATTTTCCGCAAGGTTCG
ATTTTCATTTGAGCAGCCAGATGGTAGAGCGCAGATGCCCACCACTGAAAGAGTGACTTTGACAAGATGT
TTCTACCTCTTCCCAGGACATTAAGTCGACGGTATCGATAAGCTTGATATCGAATTCCGCCCCCCCCCCT
AACGTTACTGGCCGAAGCCGCTTGGAATAAGGCCGGTGTGCGTTTGTCTATATGTTATTTTCCACCATAT
TGCCGTCTTTTGGCAATGTGAGGGCCCGGAAACCTGGCCCTGTCTTCTTGACGAGCATTCCTAGGGGTCT
TTCCCCTCTCGCCAAAGGAATGCAAGGTCTGTTGAATGTCGTGAAGGAAGCAGTTCCTCTGGAAGCTTCT
TGAAGACAAACAACGTCTGTAGCGACCCTTTGCAGGCAGCGGAACCCCCCACCTGGCGACAGGTGCCTCT
GCGGCCAAAAGCCACGTGTATAAGATACACCTGCAAAGGCGGCACAACCCCAGTGCCACGTTGTGAGTTG
GATAGTTGTGGAAAGAGTCAAATGGCTCTCCTCAAGCGTATTCAACAAGGGGCTGAAGGATGCCCAGAAG
GTACCCCATTGTATGGGATCTGATCTGGGGCCTCGGTGCACATGCTTTACATGTGTTTAGTCGAGGTTAA
AAAAACGTCTAGGCCCCCCGAACCACGGGGACGTGGTTTTCCTTTGAAAAACACGATGATAATATGGCCA
CAACCATGGTGAGCAAGGGCGAGGAGCTGTTCACCGGGGTGGTGCCCATCCTGGTCGAGCTGGACGGCGA
CGTAAACGGCCACAAGTTCAGCGTGTCTGGCGAGGGCGAGGGCGATGCCACCTACGGCAAGCTGACCCTG
AAGTTCATCTGCACCACCGGCAAGCTGCCCGTGCCCTGGCCCACCCTCGTGACCACCCTGACCTACGGCG
TGCAGTGCTTCAGCCGCTACCCCGACCACATGAAGCAGCACGACTTCTTCAAGTCCGCCATGCCCGAAGG
CTACGTCCAGGAGCGCACCATCTTCTTCAAGGACGACGGCAACTACAAGACCCGCGCCGAGGTGAAGTTC
GAGGGCGACACCCTGGTGAACCGCATCGAGCTGAAGGGCATCGACTTCAAGGAGGACGGCAACATCCTGG
GGCACAAGCTGGAGTACAACTACAACAGCCACAACGTCTATATCATGGCCGACAAGCAGAAGAACGGCAT
CAAGGCGAACTTCAAGATCCGCCACAACATCGAGGACGGCAGCGTGCAGCTCGCCGACCACTACCAGCAG
AACACCCCCATCGGCGACGGCCCCGTGCTGCTGCCCGACAACCACTACCTGAGCACCCAGTCCGCCCTGA
GCAAAGACCCCAACGAGAAGCGCGATCACATGGTCCTGCTGGAGTTCGTGACCGCCGCCGGGATCACTCT
CGGCATGGACGAGCTGTACAAGTAATGAATTAATTAAGAATTCGATAAAATAAAAGATTTTATTTAGTCT
CCAGAAAAAGGGGGGAATGAAAGACCCCACCTGTAGGTTTGGCAAGCTAGCTTAAGTAACGCCATTTTGC
AAGGCATGGAAAATACATAACTGAGAATAGAGAAGTTCAGATCAAGGTTAGGAACAGAGAGACAGCAGAA
TATGGGCCAAACAGGATATCTGTGGTAAGCAGTTCCTGCCCCGGCTCAGGGCCAAGAACAGATGGTCCCC
AGATGCGGTCCCGCCCTCAGCAGTTTCTAGAGAACCATCAGATGTTTCCAGGGTGCCCCAAGGACCTGAA
ATGACCCTGTGCCTTATTTGAACTAACCAATCAGTTCGCTTCTCGCTTCTGTTCGCGCGCTTCTGCTCCC
CGAGCTCAATAAAAGAGCCCACAACCCCTCACTCGGCGCGCCAGTCCTCCGATAGACTGCGTCGCCCGGG
TACCCGTGTATCCAATAAACCCTCTTGCAGTTGCATCCGACTTGTGGTCTCGCTGTTCCTTGGGAGGGTC
TCCTCTGAGTGATTGACTACCCGTCAGCGGGGGTCTTTCATGGGTAACAGTTTCTTGAAGTTGGAGAACA
ACATTCTGAGGGTAGGAGTCGAATATTAAGTAATCCTGACTCAATTAGCCACTGTTTTGAATCCACATAC
TCCAATACTCCTGAAATAGTTCATTATGGACAGCGCAGAAAGAGCTGGGGAGAATTGTGAAATTGTTATC
CGCTCACAATTCCACACAACATACGAGCCGGAAGCATAAAGTGTAAAGCCTGGGGTGCCTAATGAGTGAG
CTAACTCACATTAATTGCGTTGCGCTCACTGCCCGCTTTCCAGTCGGGAAACCTGTCGTGCCAGCTGCAT
TAATGAATCGGCCAACGCGCGGGGAGAGGCGGTTTGCGTATTGGGCGCTCTTCCGCTTCCTCGCTCACTG
ACTCGCTGCGCTCGGTCGTTCGGCTGCGGCGAGCGGTATCAGCTCACTCAAAGGCGGTAATACGGTTATC
CACAGAATCAGGGGATAACGCAGGAAAGAACATGTGAGCAAAAGGCCAGCAAAAGGCCAGGAACCGTAAA
AAGGCCGCGTTGCTGGCGTTTTTCCATAGGCTCCGCCCCCCTGACGAGCATCACAAAAATCGACGCTCAA
GTCAGAGGTGGCGAAACCCGACAGGACTATAAAGATACCAGGCGTTTCCCCCTGGAAGCTCCCTCGTGCG
CTCTCCTGTTCCGACCCTGCCGCTTACCGGATACCTGTCCGCCTTTCTCCCTTCGGGAAGCGTGGCGCTT
TCTCATAGCTCACGCTGTAGGTATCTCAGTTCGGTGTAGGTCGTTCGCTCCAAGCTGGGCTGTGTGCACG
AACCCCCCGTTCAGCCCGACCGCTGCGCCTTATCCGGTAACTATCGTCTTGAGTCCAACCCGGTAAGACA
CGACTTATCGCCACTGGCAGCAGCCACTGGTAACAGGATTAGCAGAGCGAGGTATGTAGGCGGTGCTACA
GAGTTCTTGAAGTGGTGGCCTAACTACGGCTACACTAGAAGAACAGTATTTGGTATCTGCGCTCTGCTGA
AGCCAGTTACCTTCGGAAAAAGAGTTGGTAGCTCTTGATCCGGCAAACAAACCACCGCTGGTAGCGGTGG
TTTTTTTGTTTGCAAGCAGCAGATTACGCGCAGAAAAAAAGGATCTCAAGAAGATCCTTTGATCTTTTCT
ACGGGGTCTGACGCTCAGTGGAACGAAAACTCACGTTAAGGGATTTTGGTCATGAGATTATCAAAAAGGA
TCTTCACCTAGATCCTTTTAAATTAAAAATGAAGTTTTAAATCAATCTAAAGTATATATGAGTAAACTTG
GTCTGACAGTTACCAATGCTTAATCAGTGAGGCACCTATCTCAGCGATCTGTCTATTTCGTTCATCCATA
GTTGCCTGACTCCCCGTCGTGTAGATAACTACGATACGGGAGGGCTTACCATCTGGCCCCAGTGCTGCAA
TGATACCGCGAGACCCACGCTCACCGGCTCCAGATTTATCAGCAATAAACCAGCCAGCCGGAAGGGCCGA
GCGCAGAAGTGGTCCTGCAACTTTATCCGCCTCCATCCAGTCTATTAATTGTTGCCGGGAAGCTAGAGTA
AGTAGTTCGCCAGTTAATAGTTTGCGCAACGTTGTTGCCATTGCTACAGGCATCGTGGTGTCACGCTCGT
CGTTTGGTATGGCTTCATTCAGCTCCGGTTCCCAACGATCAAGGCGAGTTACATGATCCCCCATGTTGTG
CAAAAAAGCGGTTAGCTCCTTCGGTCCTCCGATCGTTGTCAGAAGTAAGTTGGCCGCAGTGTTATCACTC
ATGGTTATGGCAGCACTGCATAATTCTCTTACTGTCATGCCATCCGTAAGATGCTTTTCTGTGACTGGTG
AGTACTCAACCAAGTCATTCTGAGAATAGTGTATGCGGCGACCGAGTTGCTCTTGCCCGGCGTCAATACG
GGATAATACCGCGCCACATAGCAGAACTTTAAAAGTGCTCATCATTGGAAAACGTTCTTCGGGGCGAAAA
CTCTCAAGGATCTTACCGCTGTTGAGATCCAGTTCGATGTAACCCACTCGTGCACCCAACTGATCTTCAG
CATCTTTTACTTTCACCAGCGTTTCTGGGTGAGCAAAAACAGGAAGGCAAAATGCCGCAAAAAAGGGAAT
AAGGGCGACACGGAAATGTTGAATACTCATACTCTTCCTTTTTCAATATTATTGAAGCATTTATCAGGGT
TATTGTCTCATGAGCGGATACATATTTGAATGTATTTAGAAAAATAAACAAATAGGGGTTCCGCGCACAT
TTCCCCGAAAAGTGCCACCTGACGTCTAAGAAACCATTATTATCATGACATTAACCTATAAAAATAGGCG
TATCACGAGGCCCTTTCGTCTCGCGCGTTTCGGTGATGACGGTGAAAACCTCTGACACATGCAGCTCCCG
GAGACGGTCACAGCTTGTCTGTAAGCGGATGCCGGGAGCAGACAAGCCCGTCAGGGCGCGTCAGCGGGTG
TTGGCGGGTGTCGGGGCTGGCTTAACTATGCGGCATCAGAGCAGATTGTACTGAGAGTGCACCATATGCG
GTGTGAAATACCGCACAGATGCGTAAGGAGAAAATACCGCATCAGGCGCCATTCGCCATTCAGGCTGCGC
AACTGTTGGGAAGGGCGATCGGTGCGGGCCTCTTCGCTATTACGCCAGCTGGCGAAAGGGGGATGTGCTG
CAAGGCGATTAAGTTGGGTAACGCCAGGGTTTTCCCAGTCACGACGTTGTAAAACGACGGCGCAAGGAAT
GGTGCATGCAAGGAGATGGCGCCCAACAGTCCCCCGGCCACGGGGCCTGCCACCATACCCACGCCGAAAC
AAGCGCTCATGAGCCCGAAGTGGCGAGCCCGATCTTCCCCATCGGTGATGTCGGCGATATAGGCGCCAGC
AACCGCACCTGTGGCGCCGGTGATGCCGGCCACGATGCGTCCGGCGTAGAGGCGATTAGTCCAATTTGTT
AAAGACAGGATATCAGTGGTCCAGGCTCTAGTTTTGACTCAACAATATCACCAGCTGAAGCCTATAGAGT
ACGAGCCATAGATAAAATAAAAGATTTTATTTAGTCTCCAGAAAAAGGGGGGAATGAAAGACCCCACCTG
TAGGTTTGGCAAGCTAGCTTAAGTAACGCCATTTTGCAAGGCATGGAAAATACATAACTGAGAATAGAGA
AGTTCAGATCAAGGTTAGGAACAGAGAGACAGCAGAATATGGGCCAAACAGGATATCTGTGGTAAGCAGT
TCCTGCCCCGGCTCAGGGCCAAGAACAGATGGTCCCCAGATGCGGTCCCGCCCTCAGCAGTTTCTAGAGA
ACCATCAGATGTTTCCAGGGTGCCCCAAGGACCTGAAATGACCCTGTGCCTTATTTGAACTAACCAATCA
GTTCGCTTCTCGCTTCTGTTCGCGCGCTTCTGCTCCCCGAGCTCAATAAAAGAGCCCACAACCCCTCACT
CGGCGCGCCAGTCCTCCGATAGACTGCGTCGCCCGGGTACCCGTATTCCCAATAAAGCCTCTTGCTGTTT
GCATCCGAATCGTGGACTCGCTGATCCTTGGGAGGGTCTCCTCAGATTGATTGACTGCCCACCTCGGGGG
TCTTTCATTTGGAGGTTCCACCGAGATTTGGAGACCCCTGCCCAGGGACCACCGACCCCCCCGCCGGGAG
GTAAGCTGGCCAGCGGTCGTTTCGTGTCTGTCTCTGTCTTTGTGCGTGTTTGTGCCGGCATCTAATGTTT
GCGCCTGCGTCTGTACTAGTTAGCTAACTAGCTCTGTATCTGGCGGACCCGTGGTGGAACTGACGAGTTC
TGAACACCCGGCCGCAACCCTGGGAGACGTCCCAGGGACTTTGGGGGCCGTTTTTGTGGCCCGACCTGAG
GAAGGGAGTCGATGTGGAATCCGACCCCGTCAGGATATGTGGTTCTGGTAGGAGACGAGAACCTAAAACA
GTTCCCGCCTCCGTCTGAATTTTTGCTTTCGGTTTGGAACCGAAGCCGCGCGTCTTGTCTGCTGCAGCGC
TGCAGCATCGTTCTGTGTTGTCTCTGTCTGACTGTGTTTCTGTATTTGTCTGAAAATTAGGGCCAGACTG
TTACCACTCCCTTAAGTTTGACCTTAGGTCACTGGAAAGATGTCGAGCGGATCGCTCACAACCAGTCGGT
AGATGTCAAGAAGAGACGTTGGGTTACCTTCTGCTCTGCAGAATGGCCAACCTTTAACGTCGGATGGCCG
CGAGACGGCACCTTTAACCGAGACCTCATCACCCAGGTTAAGATCAAGGTCTTTTCACCTGGCCCGCATG
GACACCCAGACCAGGTCCCCTACATCGTGACCTGGGAAGCCTTGGCTTTTGACCCCCCT
